>Addgene plasmid #82785 | pDONR223_SMAD4_p.V492F | addgene full sequence | sequence record 161887 | Addgene NGS result
CTTTCCTGCGTTATCCCCTGATTCTGTGGATAACCGTATTACCGCCTTTGAGTGAGCTGATACCGCTCGC
CGCAGCCGAACGACCGAGCGCAGCGAGTCAGTGAGCGAGGAAGCGGAAGAGCGCCCAATACGCAAACCGC
CTCTCCCCGCGCGTTGGCCGATTCATTAATGCAGCTGGCACGACAGGTTTCCCGACTGGAAAGCGGGCAG
TGAGCGCAACGCAATTAATACGCGTACCGCTAGCCAGGAAGAGTTTGTAGAAACGCAAAAAGGCCATCCG
TCAGGATGGCCTTCTGCTTAGTTTGATGCCTGGCAGTTTATGGCGGGCGTCCTGCCCGCCACCCTCCGGG
CCGTTGCTTCACAACGTTCAAATCCGCTCCCGGCGGATTTGTCCTACTCAGGAGAGCGTTCACCGACAAA
CAACAGATAAAACGAAAGGCCCAGTCTTCCGACTGAGCCTTTCGTTTTATTTGATGCCTGGCAGTTCCCT
ACTCTCGCGTTAACGCTAGCATGGATGTTTTCCCAGTCACGACGTTGTAAAACGACGGCCAGTCTTAAGC
TCGGGCCCCAAATAATGATTTTATTTTGACTGATAGTGACCTGTTCGTTGCAACAAATTGATGAGCAATG
CTTTTTTATAATGCCAACTTTGTACAAAAAAGTTGGCACCATGGACAATATGTCTATTACGAATACACCA
ACAAGTAATGATGCCTGTCTGAGCATTGTGCATAGTTTGATGTGCCATAGACAAGGTGGAGAGAGTGAAA
CATTTGCAAAAAGAGCAATTGAAAGTTTGGTAAAGAAGCTGAAGGAGAAAAAAGATGAATTGGATTCTTT
AATAACAGCTATAACTACAAATGGAGCTCATCCTAGTAAATGTGTTACCATACAGAGAACATTGGATGGG
AGGCTTCAGGTGGCTGGTCGGAAAGGATTTCCTCATGTGATCTATGCCCGTCTCTGGAGGTGGCCTGATC
TTCACAAAAATGAACTAAAACATGTTAAATATTGTCAGTATGCGTTTGACTTAAAATGTGATAGTGTCTG
TGTGAATCCATATCACTACGAACGAGTTGTATCACCTGGAATTGATCTCTCAGGATTAACACTGCAGAGT
AATGCTCCATCAAGTATGATGGTGAAGGATGAATATGTGCATGACTTTGAGGGACAGCCATCGTTGTCCA
CTGAAGGACATTCAATTCAAACCATCCAGCATCCACCAAGTAATCGTGCATCGACAGAGACATACAGCAC
CCCAGCTCTGTTAGCCCCATCTGAGTCTAATGCTACCAGCACTGCCAACTTTCCCAACATTCCTGTGGCT
TCCACAAGTCAGCCTGCCAGTATACTGGGGGGCAGCCATAGTGAAGGACTGTTGCAGATAGCATCAGGGC
CTCAGCCAGGACAGCAGCAGAATGGATTTACTGGTCAGCCAGCTACTTACCATCATAACAGCACTACCAC
CTGGACTGGAAGTAGGACTGCACCATACACACCTAATTTGCCTCACCACCAAAACGGCCATCTTCAGCAC
CACCCGCCTATGCCGCCCCATCCCGGACATTACTGGCCTGTTCACAATGAGCTTGCATTCCAGCCTCCCA
TTTCCAATCATCCTGCTCCTGAGTATTGGTGTTCCATTGCTTACTTTGAAATGGATGTTCAGGTAGGAGA
GACATTTAAGGTTCCTTCAAGCTGCCCTATTGTTACTGTTGATGGATACGTGGACCCTTCTGGAGGAGAT
CGCTTTTGTTTGGGTCAACTCTCCAATGTCCACAGGACAGAAGCCATTGAGAGAGCAAGGTTGCACATAG
GCAAAGGTGTGCAGTTGGAATGTAAAGGTGAAGGTGATGTTTGGGTCAGGTGCCTTAGTGACCACGCGGT
CTTTGTACAGAGTTACTACTTAGACAGAGAAGCTGGGCGTGCACCTGGAGATGCTGTTCATAAGATCTAC
CCAAGTGCATATATAAAGGTCTTTGATTTGCGTCAGTGTCATCGACAGATGCAGCAGCAGGCGGCTACTG
CACAAGCTGCAGCAGCTGCCCAGGCAGCAGCCGTGGCAGGAAACATCCCTGGCCCAGGATCAGTAGGTGG
AATAGCTCCAGCTATCAGTCTGTCAGCTGCTGCTGGAATTGGTTTTGATGACCTTCGTCGCTTATGCATA
CTCAGGATGAGTTTTGTGAAAGGCTGGGGACCGGATTACCCAAGACAGAGCATCAAAGAAACACCTTGCT
GGATTGAAATTCACTTACACCGGGCCCTCCAGCTCCTAGACGAAGTACTTCATACCATGCCGATTGCAGA
CCCACAACCTTTAGACTGATTGCCAACTTTCTTGTACAAAGTTGTCATTATAAGAAAGCATTGCTTATCA
ATTTGTTGCAACGAACAGGTCACTATCAGTCAAAATAAAATCATTATTTGCCATCCAGCTGATATCCCCT
ATAGTGAGTCGTATTACATGGTCATAGCTGTTTCCTGGCAGCTCTGGCCCGTGTCTCAAAATCTCTGATG
TTACATTGCACAAGATAAAAATATATCATCATGCCTCCTCTAGACCAGCCAGGACAGAAATGCCTCGACT
TCGCTGCTACCCAAGGTTGCCGGGTGACGCACACCGTGGAAACGGATGAAGGCACGAACCCAGTGGACAT
AAGCCTGTTCGGTTCGTAAGCTGTAATGCAAGTAGCGTATGCGCTCACGCAACTGGTCCAGAACCTTGAC
CGAACGCAGCGGTGGTAACGGCGCAGTGGCGGTTTTCATGGCTTGTTATGACTGTTTTTTTGGGGTACAG
TCTATGCCTCGGGCATCCAAGCAGCAAGCGCGTTACGCCGTGGGTCGATGTTTGATGTTATGGAGCAGCA
ACGATGTTACGCAGCAGGGCAGTCGCCCTAAAACAAAGTTAAACATTATGAGGGAAGCGGTGATCGCCGA
AGTATCGACTCAACTATCAGAGGTAGTTGGCGTCATCGAGCGCCATCTCGAACCGACGTTGCTGGCCGTA
CATTTGTACGGCTCCGCAGTGGATGGCGGCCTGAAGCCACACAGTGATATTGATTTGCTGGTTACGGTGA
CCGTAAGGCTTGATGAAACAACGCGGCGAGCTTTGATCAACGACCTTTTGGAAACTTCGGCTTCCCCTGG
AGAGAGCGAGATTCTCCGCGCTGTAGAAGTCACCATTGTTGTGCACGACGACATCATTCCGTGGCGTTAT
CCAGCTAAGCGCGAACTGCAATTTGGAGAATGGCAGCGCAATGACATTCTTGCAGGTATCTTCGAGCCAG
CCACGATCGACATTGATCTGGCTATCTTGCTGACAAAAGCAAGAGAACATAGCGTTGCCTTGGTAGGTCC
AGCGGCGGAGGAACTCTTTGATCCGGTTCCTGAACAGGATCTATTTGAGGCGCTAAATGAAACCTTAACG
CTATGGAACTCGCCGCCCGACTGGGCTGGCGATGAGCGAAATGTAGTGCTTACGTTGTCCCGCATTTGGT
ACAGCGCAGTAACCGGCAAAATCGCGCCGAAGGATGTCGCTGCCGACTGGGCAATGGAGCGCCTGCCGGC
CCAGTATCAGCCCGTCATACTTGAAGCTAGACAGGCTTATCTTGGACAAGAAGAAGATCGCTTGGCCTCG
CGCGCAGATCAGTTGGAAGAATTTGTCCACTACGTGAAAGGCGAGATCACCAAGGTAGTCGGCAAATAAC
CCTCGAGCCACCCATGACCAAAATCCCTTAACGTGAGTTACGCGTCGTTCCACTGAGCGTCAGACCCCGT
AGAAAAGATCAAAGGATCTTCTTGAGATCCTTTTTTTCTGCGCGTAATCTGCTGCTTGCAAACAAAAAAA
CCACCGCTACCAGCGGTGGTTTGTTTGCCGGATCAAGAGCTACCAACTCTTTTTCCGAAGGTAACTGGCT
TCAGCAGAGCGCAGATACCAAATACTGTTCTTCTAGTGTAGCCGTAGTTAGGCCACCACTTCAAGAACTC
TGTAGCACCGCCTACATACCTCGCTCTGCTAATCCTGTTACCAGTGGCTGCTGCCAGTGGCGATAAGTCG
TGTCTTACCGGGTTGGACTCAAGACGATAGTTACCGGATAAGGCGCAGCGGTCGGGCTGAACGGGGGGTT
CGTGCACACAGCCCAGCTTGGAGCGAACGACCTACACCGAACTGAGATACCTACAGCGTGAGCTATGAGA
AAGCGCCACGCTTCCCGAAGGGAGAAAGGCGGACAGGTATCCGGTAAGCGGCAGGGTCGGAACAGGAGAG
CGCACGAGGGAGCTTCCAGGGGGAAACGCCTGGTATCTTTATAGTCCTGTCGGGTTTCGCCACCTCTGAC
TTGAGCGTCGATTTTTGTGATGCTCGTCAGGGGGGCGGAGCCTATGGAAAAACGCCAGCAACGCGGCCTT
TTTACGGTTCCTGGCCTTTTGCTGGCCTTTTGCTCACATGTT
Features (pLannotate 1.2.2; 12 found; start..end, strand, type, name):
    121..213     +  CDS            lacI (fragment): lac repressor; lacI; The lac repressor binds to the lac operator to inhibit transcription in E. coli. This inhibition can be relieved by adding lactose or isopropyl-β-D-thiogalactopyranoside (IPTG).
    268..295     -  terminator     rrnB T2 terminator: transcription terminator T2 from the E. coli rrnB gene
    427..470     +  terminator     rrnB T1 terminator: Escherichia coli rrnB; transcription terminator T1 from the E. coli rrnB gene
    517..553     -  CDS            lacZα (fragment): LacZα fragment of β-galactosidase; lacZ fragment
    570..665     +  protein_bind   attL3: mutant version of attL; recombination site for the Gateway® LR reaction LR Clonase™
    671..2326    +  CDS            SMAD4: SMAD4_HUMAN - Also known as DPC4, MADH4. Experimental evidence at protein level: Swiss-Prot protein existence level 1. In muscle physiology, plays a central role in the balance between atrophy and hypertrophy. When recruited by MSTN, promotes atrophy response via phosphorylated SMAD2/4. MSTN decrease causes SMAD4 release and subsequent recruitment by the BMP pathway to promote hypertrophy via phosphorylated SMAD1/5/8. Acts synergistically with SMAD1 and YY1 in bone morphogenetic protein (BMP)-mediated cardiac- specific gene expression. Binds to SMAD binding elements (SBEs) (5'- GTCT/AGAC-3') w
   2337..2430    -  protein_bind   attL2 (fragment): mutant version of attL; recombination site for the Gateway® LR reaction LR Clonase™
   2448..2466    -  promoter       T7 promoter: promoter for bacteriophage T7 RNA polymerase
   2656..2679    +  promoter       Pc promoter (fragment): intI1 (promoter lies within the coding sequence); class 1 integron promoter
   2855..2911    +  CDS            GmR (fragment): gentamycin acetyltransferase; aacC1; confers resistance to gentamycin
   2918..3709    +  CDS            SmR: aminoglycoside adenylyltransferase (Murphy, 1985); aadA; confers resistance to spectinomycin and streptomycin
   3802..4390    +  rep_origin     ori: high-copy-number ColE1/pMB1/pBR322/pUC origin of replication
