[The description below was written by a language model from this plasmid's Addgene catalogue record and pLannotate feature annotations shown in this document.]
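Description:
pDONR223_SMAD4_p.V492F is a Gateway entry clone built on the Invitrogen pDONR223 backbone, carrying the human SMAD4 open reading frame with a V492F missense substitution. The 4,452 nt plasmid is maintained in E. coli at high copy through a ColE1/pUC-type origin and is selected with spectinomycin, conferred by the aadA (SmR) aminoglycoside adenylyltransferase gene. The annotation also picks up small backbone remnants (fragments of lacI, lacZα, a gentamicin acetyltransferase gene and a class 1 integron Pc promoter). These are not full-length functional genes.

The SMAD4 coding sequence is flanked by attL-type recombination sites. The software annotates these as attL3 and a partial attL2, though the upstream site is conventionally attL1 in this backbone. These sites let the ORF be moved in a defined orientation into any attR-containing destination vector by an LR Clonase reaction. The record lists no promoter for the insert, so the plasmid is a shuttle and archival clone rather than an expression construct. rrnB T1 and T2 terminators upstream of the cassette insulate it from read-through transcription, and a T7 promoter lies downstream of the cassette on the opposite strand. The clone is in "closed" format, with a stop codon immediately after the insert, so destination vectors can add N-terminal but not C-terminal fusion tags.

SMAD4 is the common mediator SMAD of TGF-β/BMP signalling. This mutant allele belongs to the Target Accelerator Plasmid Collection, associated with high-throughput phenotyping of somatic mutations found in lung cancer. Its typical use is transfer into expression vectors to compare the variant's function with that of wild-type SMAD4.
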