Addgene plasmid #82785: pDONR223_SMAD4_p.V492F
Purpose: Gateway Donor vector containing SMAD4, part of the Target Accelerator Plasmid Collection.
Depositing lab: Jesse Boehm & Matthew Meyerson & David Root. Depositing organization: Broad Institute. Publication: High-throughput Phenotyping of Lung Cancer Somatic Mutations. Berger AH, Brooks AN, Wu X, Shrestha Y, Chouinard C, Piccioni F, Bagul M, Kamburov A, Imielinski M, Hogstrom L, Zhu C, Yang X, Pantel S, Sakai R, Watson J, Kaplan N, Campbell JD, Singh S, Root DE, Narayan R, Natoli T, Lahr DL, Tirosh I, Tamayo P, Getz G, Wong B, Doench J, Subramanian A, Golub TR, Meyerson M, Boehm JS. Cancer Cell. 2016 Aug 8;30(2):214-28. doi: 10.1016/j.ccell.2016.06.022. Epub 2016 Jul 28. PubMed 27478040.
Backbone
  Vector backbone: pDONR223
  Backbone manufacturer: Invitrogen
  Vector type: Gateway Entry vector
Growth in bacteria
  Bacterial resistance: Spectinomycin, 50 μg/mL
  Growth temperature: 37°C
  Growth strain: DH5alpha
  Copy number: High Copy
Gene/Insert
  Gene/Insert name: SMAD4 (alt name: NM_005359)
  Species: H. sapiens (human)
  Mutation: V492F
  Entrez Gene: SMAD4 (a.k.a. DPC4, JIP, MADH4, MYHRS)
  Promoter: None
  Cloning method: Gateway Cloning
  Sequencing primers: 5′ M13pUC-fwd; 3′ M13-Rev
Terms and licenses: Academic/Nonprofit Terms; Industry Terms: Not Available to Industry
Depositor comments: CLOSED (stop codon immediately follows insert)
How to cite: pDONR223_SMAD4_p.V492F was a gift from Jesse Boehm & Matthew Meyerson & David Root (Addgene plasmid # 82785 ; http://n2t.net/addgene:82785 ; RRID:Addgene_82785)
