>Addgene plasmid #82785 | pDONR223_SMAD4_p.V492F | depositor partial sequence | sequence record 157511 | Insert sequence
ATGGACAATATGTCTATTACGAATACACCAACAAGTAATGATGCCTGTCTGAGCATTGTGCATAGTTTGA
TGTGCCATAGACAAGGTGGAGAGAGTGAAACATTTGCAAAAAGAGCAATTGAAAGTTTGGTAAAGAAGCT
GAAGGAGAAAAAAGATGAATTGGATTCTTTAATAACAGCTATAACTACAAATGGAGCTCATCCTAGTAAA
TGTGTTACCATACAGAGAACATTGGATGGGAGGCTTCAGGTGGCTGGTCGGAAAGGATTTCCTCATGTGA
TCTATGCCCGTCTCTGGAGGTGGCCTGATCTTCACAAAAATGAACTAAAACATGTTAAATATTGTCAGTA
TGCGTTTGACTTAAAATGTGATAGTGTCTGTGTGAATCCATATCACTACGAACGAGTTGTATCACCTGGA
ATTGATCTCTCAGGATTAACACTGCAGAGTAATGCTCCATCAAGTATGATGGTGAAGGATGAATATGTGC
ATGACTTTGAGGGACAGCCATCGTTGTCCACTGAAGGACATTCAATTCAAACCATCCAGCATCCACCAAG
TAATCGTGCATCGACAGAGACATACAGCACCCCAGCTCTGTTAGCCCCATCTGAGTCTAATGCTACCAGC
ACTGCCAACTTTCCCAACATTCCTGTGGCTTCCACAAGTCAGCCTGCCAGTATACTGGGGGGCAGCCATA
GTGAAGGACTGTTGCAGATAGCATCAGGGCCTCAGCCAGGACAGCAGCAGAATGGATTTACTGGTCAGCC
AGCTACTTACCATCATAACAGCACTACCACCTGGACTGGAAGTAGGACTGCACCATACACACCTAATTTG
CCTCACCACCAAAACGGCCATCTTCAGCACCACCCGCCTATGCCGCCCCATCCCGGACATTACTGGCCTG
TTCACAATGAGCTTGCATTCCAGCCTCCCATTTCCAATCATCCTGCTCCTGAGTATTGGTGTTCCATTGC
TTACTTTGAAATGGATGTTCAGGTAGGAGAGACATTTAAGGTTCCTTCAAGCTGCCCTATTGTTACTGTT
GATGGATACGTGGACCCTTCTGGAGGAGATCGCTTTTGTTTGGGTCAACTCTCCAATGTCCACAGGACAG
AAGCCATTGAGAGAGCAAGGTTGCACATAGGCAAAGGTGTGCAGTTGGAATGTAAAGGTGAAGGTGATGT
TTGGGTCAGGTGCCTTAGTGACCACGCGGTCTTTGTACAGAGTTACTACTTAGACAGAGAAGCTGGGCGT
GCACCTGGAGATGCTGTTCATAAGATCTACCCAAGTGCATATATAAAGGTCTTTGATTTGCGTCAGTGTC
ATCGACAGATGCAGCAGCAGGCGGCTACTGCACAAGCTGCAGCAGCTGCCCAGGCAGCAGCCGTGGCAGG
AAACATCCCTGGCCCAGGATCAGTAGGTGGAATAGCTCCAGCTATCAGTCTGTCAGCTGCTGCTGGAATT
GGTTTTGATGACCTTCGTCGCTTATGCATACTCAGGATGAGTTTTGTGAAAGGCTGGGGACCGGATTACC
CAAGACAGAGCATCAAAGAAACACCTTGCTGGATTGAAATTCACTTACACCGGGCCCTCCAGCTCCTAGA
CGAAGTACTTCATACCATGCCGATTGCAGACCCACAACCTTTAGACTGA
